>Addgene plasmid #224459 | pAAV_hDlx_DIO_ChR2_mCherry | addgene full sequence | sequence record 444006 | Addgene NGS Result
CGGTGGAGTGGCGGCCCTCGGCGCGTTCGTACTGTTCCACGATGGTGTAGTCCTCGTTGTGGGAGGTGAT
GTCCAACTTGATGTTGACGTTGTAGGCGCCGGGCAGCTGCACGGGCTTCTTGGCCTTGTAGGTGGTCTTG
ACCTCAGCGTCGTAGTGGCCGCCGTCCTTCAGCTTCAGCCTCTGCTTGATCTCGCCCTTCAGGGCGCCGT
CCTCGGGGTACATCCGCTCGGAGGAGGCCTCCCAGCCCATGGTCTTCTTCTGCATTACGGGGCCGTCGGA
GGGGAAGTTGGTGCCGCGCAGCTTCACCTTGTAGATGAACTCGCCGTCCTGCAGGGAGGAGTCCTGGGTC
ACGGTCACCACGCCGCCGTCCTCGAAGTTCATCACGCGCTCCCACTTGAAGCCCTCGGGGAAGGACAGCT
TCAAGTAGTCGGGGATGTCGGCGGGGTGCTTCACGTAGGCCTTGGAGCCGTACATGAACTGAGGGGACAG
GATGTCCCAGGCGAAGGGCAGGGGGCCACCCTTGGTCACCTTCAGCTTGGCGGTCTGGGTGCCCTCGTAG
GGGCGGCCCTCGCCCTCGCCCTCGATCTCGAACTCGTGGCCGTTCACGGAGCCCTCCATGTGCACCTTGA
AGCGCATGAACTCCTTGATGATGGCCATGTTATCCTCCTCGCCCTTGCTCACGGCGGCCGCTGGCACGGC
TCCGGCCTCGGCTTCGTCTTCGACGAGAGTCTCGACCTCGATCTCCGTTCCGCCGATGTTCAGTTTGGTG
GTTTTGCGGATATCTCCGTGAATCAATATGTGCTCGTGGATCAGGACGCGCAGGTAGTGTCCCAACAACC
CCCAACAATTTTTACTCATCAGATCAATAATCGTGTGACCTACGGTGGAGCCATAGACGCTCAGGACGCC
AAAACCTTCGGGCCCCAAAATGAAGAGAATTGGGAACATACCCCAGCTCACGAAAAACAGCCATGCCATG
CCGGTCACGACCTGGCGGCACCGACCCTTTGGCACAGTATGATAACCCTCGATATATGCTTTGGCGGCGT
GAAAAAATGTGTTCGCGCCATAGCACAATCCAAGACAAAAGAAGATGACTTTAACATAGCCGGTTGCCAT
GGCGCTGGTAGCCCCCCACACGATAGTCCCGATGTCTGAGACAAGGAGTCCCATGGTTCTCCTGCTGTAG
TCGTTGCTCAGGCCGGTGAGGTTGCTCAGGCGGATAAGGATGACAGGACAAGTGAGCAGCCACTCTGCAT
AGCGCAGCCACTGCACCCGGTGTCCTGTGGCAAGGTAGAGCATAGAGGGATTCTTAAACTCAAAAAAGAA
CTCGAGAATCACCTTAACCATTTCAATGGCGCACACATAGATCTCCTCCCAGCCGCATGTAGATTTCCAG
GTTTGGTAGGCATAGAACATCAGCAGCAAAATGCTGAATCCTGCTGCAAGCCACTGCAGGACATTTGACG
CGGTCTGAGCGCCGTTCGTGCCGCGAGATTCAATCCATCCGGCACAGTAACATTGATCCTCAGGGACCAG
GACGGACCCGTTCACCACCACAGGATTAGTAACGAACAAAAGTTCGCGTCCGACGGCAGACAAAGCGCCG
CCATAGTCCATGGTGGCAAGCTTTACTAGTGGTGGCGCTAGCATAACTTCGTATAAAGTATCCTATACGA
AGTTATTTGCCTTAACCCAGAAATTATCACTGTTATTCTTTAGAATGGTGCAAAGAATAACTTCGTATAA
TGTATGCTATACGAAGTTATGGCGCGCCAATCAACCTCTGGATTACAAAATTTGTGAAAGATTGACTGGT
ATTCTTAACTATGTTGCTCCTTTTACGCTATGTGGATACGCTGCTTTAATGCCTTTGTATCATGCTATTG
CTTCCCGTATGGCTTTCATTTTCTCCTCCTTGTATAAATCCTGGTTGCTGTCTCTTTATGAGGAGTTGTG
GCCCGTTGTCAGGCAACGTGGCGTGGTGTGCACTGTGTTTGCTGACGCAACCCCCACTGGTTGGGGCATT
GCCACCACCTGTCAGCTCCTTTCCGGGACTTTCGCTTTCCCCCTCCCTATTGCCACGGCGGAACTCATCG
CCGCCTGCCTTGCCCGCTGCTGGACAGGGGCTCGGCTGTTGGGCACTGACAATTCCGTGGTGTTGTCGGG
GAAGCTGACGTCCTTTCCATGGCTGCTCGCCTGTGTTGCCACCTGGATTCTGCGCGGGACGTCCTTCTGC
TACGTCCCTTCGGCCCTCAATCCAGCGGACCTTCCTTCCCGCGGCCTGCTGCCGGCTCTGCGGCCTCTTC
CGCGTCTTCGCCTTCGCCCTCAGACGAGTCGGATCTCCCTTTGGGCCGCCTCCCCGCCTGGATCCTGTGC
CTTCTAGTTGCCAGCCATCTGTTGTTTGCCCCTCCCCCGTGCCTTCCTTGACCCTGGAAGGTGCCACTCC
CACTGTCCTTTCCTAATAAAATGAGGAAATTGCATCGCATTGTCTGAGTAGGTGTCATTCTATTCTGGGG
GGTGGGGTGGGGCAGGACAGCAAGGGGGAGGATTGGGAAGACAATAGCAGGCATGCTGGGGATGCGGTGG
GCTCTATGGCAGGAACCCCTAGTGATGGAGTTGGCCACTCCCTCTCTGCGCGCTCGCTCGCTCACTGAGG
CCGGGCGACCAAAGGTCGCCCGACGCCCGGGCTTTGCCCGGGCGGCCTCAGTGAGCGAGCGAGCGCGCAG
CTGCCTGCAGGGGCGCCTGATGCGGTATTTTCTCCTTACGCATCTGTGCGGTATTTCACACCGCATA
[95 nt withheld, positions 2798-2892]
T
[46 nt withheld, positions 2894-2939]
C
[141 nt withheld, positions 2941-3081]
CCTTTGACGTTGGAGTCCACGTTCTTT
[37 nt withheld, positions 3109-3145]
ACTCTATCTCGGGCTATTCTTTTGATTTATAAGGGATTTTGCCGATTTCGGTCTATTGGTTAAAAAATGA
GCTGATTTAACAAAAATTTAACGCGAATTTTAACAAAATATTAACGTTTACAATTTTATGGTGCACTCTC
AGTACAATCTGCTCTGATGCCGCATAGTTAAGCCAGCCCCGACACCCGCCAACACCCGCTGACGCGCCCT
GACGGGCTTGTCTGCTCCCGGCATCCGCTTACAGACAAGCTGTGACCGTCTCCGGGAGCTGCATGTGTCA
GAGGTTTTCACCGTCATCACCGAAACGCGCGAGACGAAAGGGCCTCGTGATACGCCTATTTTTATAGGTT
AATGTCATGATAATAATGGTTTCTTAGACGTCAGGTGGCACTTTTCGGGGAAATGTGCGCGGAACCCCTA
TTTGTTTATTTTTCTAAATACATTCAAATATGTATCCGCTCATGAGACAATAACCCTGATAAATGCTTCA
ATAATATTGAAAAAGGAAGAGTATGAGTATTCAACATTTCCGTGTCGCCCTTATTCCCTTTTTTGCGGCA
TTTTGCCTTCCTGTTTTTGCTCACCCAGAAACGCTGGTGAAAGTAAAAGATGCTGAAGATCAGTTGGGTG
CACGAGTGGGTTACATCGAACTGGATCTCAACAGCGGTAAGATCCTTGAGAGTTTTCGCCCCGAAGAACG
TTTTCCAATGATGAGCACTTTTAAAGTTCTGCTATGTGGCGCGGTATTATCCCGTATTGACGCCGGGCAA
GAGCAACTCGGTCGCCGCATACACTATTCTCAGAATGACTTGGTTGAGTACTCACCAGTCACAGAAAAGC
ATCTTACGGATGGCATGACAGTAAGAGAATTATGCAGTGCTGCCATAACCATGAGTGATAACACTGCGGC
CAACTTACTTCTGACAACGATCGGAGGACCGAAGGAGCTAACCGCTTTTTTGCACAACATGGGGGATCAT
GTAACTCGCCTTGATCGTTGGGAACCGGAGCTGAATGAAGCCATACCAAACGACGAGCGTGACACCACGA
TGCCTGTAGCAATGGCAACAACGTTGCGCAAACTATTAACTGGCGAACTACTTACTCTAGCTTCCCGGCA
ACAATTAATAGACTGGATGGAGGCGGATAAAGTTGCAGGACCACTTCTGCGCTCGGCCCTTCCGGCTGGC
TGGTTTATTGCTGATAAATCTGGAGCCGGTGAGCGTGGGTCTCGCGGTATCATTGCAGCACTGGGGCCAG
ATGGTAAGCCCTCCCGTATCGTAGTTATCTACACGACGGGGAGTCAGGCAACTATGGATGAACGAAATAG
ACAGATCGCTGAGATAGGTGCCTCACTGATTAAGCATTGGTAACTGTCAGACCAAGTTTACTCATATATA
CTTTAGATTGATTTAAAACTTCATTTTTAATTTAAAAGGATCTAGGTGAAGATCCTTTTTGATAATCTCA
TGACCAAAATCCCTTAACGTGAGTTTTCGTTCCACTGAGCGTCAGACCCCGTAGAAAAGATCAAAGGATC
TTCTTGAGATCCTTTTTTTCTGCGCGTAATCTGCTGCTTGCAAACAAAAAAACCACCGCTACCAGCGGTG
GTTTGTTTGCCGGATCAAGAGCTACCAACTCTTTTTCCGAAGGTAACTGGCTTCAGCAGAGCGCAGATAC
CAAATACTGTTCTTCTAGTGTAGCCGTAGTTAGGCCACCACTTCAAGAACTCTGTAGCACCGCCTACATA
CCTCGCTCTGCTAATCCTGTTACCAGTGGCTGCTGCCAGTGGCGATAAGTCGTGTCTTACCGGGTTGGAC
TCAAGACGATAGTTACCGGATAAGGCGCAGCGGTCGGGCTGAACGGGGGGTTCGTGCACACAGCCCAGCT
TGGAGCGAACGACCTACACCGAACTGAGATACCTACAGCGTGAGCTATGAGAAAGCGCCACGCTTCCCGA
AGGGAGAAAGGCGGACAGGTATCCGGTAAGCGGCAGGGTCGGAACAGGAGAGCGCACGAGGGAGCTTCCA
GGGGGAAACGCCTGGTATCTTTATAGTCCTGTCGGGTTTCGCCACCTCTGACTTGAGCGTCGATTTTTGT
GATGCTCGTCAGGGGGGCGGAGCCTATGGAAAAACGCCAGCAACGCGGCCTTTTTACGGTTCCTGGCCTT
TTGCTGGCCTTTTGCTCACATGTCCTGCAGGCAGCTGCGCGCTCGCTCGCTCACTGAGGCCGCCCGGGCG
TCGGGCGACCTTTGGTCGCCCGGCCTCAGTGAGCGAGCGAGCGCGCAGAGAGGGAGTGGCCAACTCCATC
ACTAGGGGTTCCTGCTAGACTGCAGAGGGCCCGCGGCCGCACGCGTTTATTCAGAATGTTATGCACTCAC
AGTGGTTTGGCATGCATCTGGTGAATTTTTTTTAACGAAAAATTAGTGTTGGTTTCGATGTATGGTAGCA
TTCTCCCTAACGTAATTTGAATAATTCAGCAAAGCCCCACTACCAGCTGTACTTCTGCAGCCTCTTCCAT
TCTTTTCAGCATTATAATTTTGGTTAATTTTCAATTTTAGGTCCTACGTCTCTGCAATTTGTGTATGAAT
AACAGAATAATTTCCCTCTTTTGTTTCGCCTTTCCTGTTCCTGAATCTAAATAAAGATGGCTTTTTAGTA
TTAAAAGTGGAAGAAAATTACAGGTAATTATCTTTGACGGTAAAAACGCTGTAATCAGCGGGCTACATGA
AAAATTACTCTAATTATGGCTGCATTTAAGAGAATGGAAAAAAACCTTCTTGTGGATAAAAACCTTAAAT
TGTCCCCAATGTCTGCTTCAAATTGGATGGCACTGCAGCTGGAGGCTTTGTTCAGAATTGATCCTGGGGA
GCTACGAACCCAAAGTTTCACAGTAGGAAGCTAGATATCGTTTAAACTTCCTGCAGCCCGGGCTGGGCAT
AAAAGTCAGGGCAGAGCCATCTATTGCTTACATTTGCTTCTAGCCTGCAAGTCGAGGAGCGCAGCCTTCC
AGAAGCAGAGCGCGGCGCCTTAAGCTGCAGAAGTTGGTCGTGAGGCACTGGGCACGTAAGTATCAAGGTT
ACAAGACAGGTTTAAGGAGACCAATAGAAACTGGGCTTGTCGAGACAGAGAAGACTCTTGCGTTTCTGAT
AGGCACCTATTGGTCTTACTGACATCCACTTTGCCTTTCTCTCCACAGGTGTCCACTCCCAGTTCAATTA
CAGCTCTTAAGAAAGCTAGCTCCGGAATAACTTCGTATAGGATACTTTATACGAAGTTATGCAGAATGGT
AGCTGGATTGTAGCTGCTATTAGCAATATGAAACCTCTTAATAACTTCGTATAGCATACATTATACGAAG
TTATAACGCGCCACTAGTGAATTCTTTTACTTGTACAGCTCGTCCATGCCGC
Features (pLannotate 1.2.2; 21 found; start..end, strand, type, name):
    695..1621    -  CDS            ChR2(H134R): H134R mutant of an N-terminal fragment of channelrhodopsin-2 from the alga Chlamydomonas reinhardtii (Nagel et al., 2005) blue light-activated cation channel
   1653..1686    -  protein_bind   lox2272: Cre-mediated recombination occurs in the 8-bp core sequence (GGATACTT). lox2272 sites are compatible with each other, but incompatible with loxP or loxN sites (Lee and Saito, 1988). Cre recombinase
   1687..1736    -  intron         β-globin intron (fragment): internally truncated intron from human β-globin
   1737..1770    -  protein_bind   loxP: Cre-mediated recombination occurs in the 8-bp core sequence (GCATACAT). Cre recombinase
   1779..2367    +  misc_feature   WPRE: woodchuck hepatitis virus posttranscriptional regulatory element
   2375..2599    +  polyA_signal   bGH poly(A) signal: bovine growth hormone polyadenylation signal
   2601..2741    +  repeat_region  AAV2 ITR: inverted terminal repeat of adeno-associated virus serotype 2 inverted
   2746..2797    -  misc_feature   bom (fragment): basis of mobility region from pBR322
   2816..3271    +  rep_origin     f1 ori (sequence partly withheld): f1 bacteriophage origin of replication; arrow indicates direction of (+) strand synthesis
   3272..3321    -  misc_feature   bom (fragment): basis of mobility region from pBR322
   3423..3458    -  CDS            rop (fragment): Rop protein, which maintains plasmids at low copy number; rop
   3553..3657    +  promoter       AmpR promoter: bla
   3658..4518    +  CDS            AmpR: β-lactamase; bla; confers resistance to ampicillin, carbenicillin, and related antibiotics
   4689..5277    +  rep_origin     ori: high-copy-number ColE1/pMB1/pBR322/pUC origin of replication
   5350..5377    +  repeat_region  AAV2 ITR (fragment): inverted terminal repeat of adeno-associated virus serotype 2 inverted
   5406..5433    +  repeat_region  AAV2 ITR (fragment): inverted terminal repeat of adeno-associated virus serotype 2 inverted
   6211..6343    +  intron         chimeric intron: chimera between introns from human β-globin and immunoglobulin heavy chain genes
   6392..6425    +  protein_bind   lox2272: Cre-mediated recombination occurs in the 8-bp core sequence (GGATACTT). lox2272 sites are compatible with each other, but incompatible with loxP or loxN sites (Lee and Saito, 1988). Cre recombinase
   6426..6475    -  intron         β-globin intron (fragment): internally truncated intron from human β-globin
   6476..6509    +  protein_bind   loxP: Cre-mediated recombination occurs in the 8-bp core sequence (GCATACAT). Cre recombinase
   6533..682     -  CDS            mCherry (fragment) (across the origin): monomeric derivative of DsRed fluorescent protein (Shaner et al., 2004) mammalian codon-optimized
