[The description below was written by a language model from this plasmid's Addgene catalogue record and pLannotate feature annotations shown in this document.]
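Description:
pAAV_hDlx_DIO_ChR2_mCherry is an adeno-associated virus transfer plasmid for mammalian expression, built on the pAAV-hDlx-Flex-dTomato backbone and designed so that a channelrhodopsin-2–mCherry fusion is produced only where two conditions coincide: activity of the hDlx enhancer and presence of Cre recombinase. In bacteria it is maintained through a high-copy ColE1/pUC-type origin and selected with ampicillin via the bla gene. An f1 origin and small remnants of pBR322 bom and rop sequences are also present in the backbone. AAV2 inverted terminal repeats bracket the expression cassette and allow it to be packaged into recombinant AAV particles. The annotation detects one ITR in full and the other only as short fragments.

The payload is the synthetic ChR2-mCherry insert, annotated as the H134R variant of the Chlamydomonas reinhardtii blue-light-gated cation channel fused to the red fluorescent protein mCherry. Both coding segments lie on the reverse strand relative to the upstream chimeric intron and the downstream WPRE and bovine growth hormone polyadenylation signal, so the open reading frame is initially in antisense orientation. It is flanked on each side by a lox2272/loxP pair, with the pairs in opposing orientations, the standard DIO (FLEx) arrangement. Cre inverts the cassette and then excises one site of each type, locking it in the sense orientation for transcription. The hDlx enhancer itself is not annotated in the feature table, though an unannotated stretch lies upstream of the chimeric intron where it would be expected, and the associated promoter is not stated. The construct suits intersectional optogenetic activation and fluorescent labelling of Cre-defined cells. The associated publication concerns cortical interneuron subtypes.
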