Addgene plasmid #224459: pAAV_hDlx_DIO_ChR2_mCherry
Purpose: An AAV vector expressing ChR2-mCherry that is dependent on both Cre and the hDlx enhancer
Depositing lab: Gordon Fishell. Depositing organization: Broad Institute. Publication: Pyramidal neurons proportionately alter cortical interneuron subtypes. Wu SJ, Dai M, Yang SP, McCann C, Qiu Y, Kumar V, Marrero GJ, Tsyporin J, Huang S, Shin D, Stogsdill JA, Di Bella DJ, Xu Q, Chen B, Farhi SL, Macosko EZ, Chen F, Fishell G. Nature. 2026 Jan 21. doi: 10.1038/s41586-025-09996-8. PubMed 41565808.
Backbone
  Vector backbone: pAAV-hDlx-Flex-dTomato-Fishell_7
  Vector type: Mammalian Expression, AAV
Growth in bacteria
  Bacterial resistance: Ampicillin, 100 μg/mL
  Growth temperature: 30°C
  Growth strain: NEB Stable
  Copy number: High Copy
Gene/Insert
  Gene/Insert name: ChR2-mCherry
  Species: Synthetic
  Insert size (bp): 1647
Terms and licenses: Academic/Nonprofit Terms; Industry Terms: Not Available to Industry
Depositor comments: Please visit https://doi.org/10.1101/2024.07.20.604399 for bioRxiv preprint.
How to cite: pAAV_hDlx_DIO_ChR2_mCherry was a gift from Gordon Fishell (Addgene plasmid # 224459 ; http://n2t.net/addgene:224459 ; RRID:Addgene_224459)
